>Addgene plasmid #176961 | CBR3_pcDNA6.2/EmGFP-Bsd | addgene full sequence | sequence record 349720 | Addgene NGS Result
GACATTGATTATTGACTAGTTATTAATAGTAATCAATTACGGGGTCATTAGTTCATAGCCCATATATGGA
GTTCCGCGTTACATAACTTACGGTAAATGGCCCGCCTGGCTGACCGCCCAACGACCCCCGCCCATTGACG
TCAATAATGACGTATGTTCCCATAGTAACGCCAATAGGGACTTTCCATTGACGTCAATGGGTGGAGTATT
TACGGTAAACTGCCCACTTGGCAGTACATCAAGTGTATCATATGCCAAGTACGCCCCCTATTGACGTCAA
TGACGGTAAATGGCCCGCCTGGCATTATGCCCAGTACATGACCTTATGGGACTTTCCTACTTGGCAGTAC
ATCTACGTATTAGTCATCGCTATTACCATGGTGATGCGGTTTTGGCAGTACATCAATGGGCGTGGATAGC
GGTTTGACTCACGGGGATTTCCAAGTCTCCACCCCATTGACGTCAATGGGAGTTTGTTTTGGCACCAAAA
TCAACGGGACTTTCCAAAATGTCGTAACAACTCCGCCCCATTGACGCAAATGGGCGGTAGGCGTGTACGG
TGGGAGGTCTATATAAGCAGAGCTCTCTGGCTAACTAGAGAACCCACTGCTTACTGGCTTATCGAAATTA
ATACGACTCACTATAGGGAGACCCAAGCTGGCTAGTTAAGCTATCAACAAGTTTGTACAAAAAAGCAGGC
ACCATGTCGTCCTGCAGCCGCGTGGCGCTGGTGACCGGGGCCAACAGGGGCATCGGCTTGGCCATCGCGC
GCGAACTGTGCCGACAGTTCTCTGGGGATGTGGTGCTCACCGCGCGGGACGTGGCGCGGGGCCAGGCGGC
CGTGCAGCAGCTGCAGGCGGAGGGCCTGAGCCCGCGCTTCCACCAACTGGACATCGACGACTTGCAGAGC
ATCCGCGCCCTGCGCGACTTCCTGCGCAAGGAGTACGGGGGGCTCAATGTACTGGTCAACAACGCGGCCG
TCGCCTTCAAGAGTGATGATCCAATGCCCTTTGACATTAAAGCTGAGATGACACTGAAGACAAATTTTTT
TGCCACTAGAAACATGTGCAACGAGTTACTGCCGATAATGAAACCTCATGGGAGAGTGGTGAATATCAGT
AGTTTGCAGTGTTTAAGGGCTTTTGAAAACTGCAGTGAAGATCTGCAGGAAAGGTTCCACAGTGAGACAC
TCACAGAAGGAGACCTGGTGGATCTCATGAAAAAGTTTGTGGAGGACACAAAAAATGAGGTGCATGAGAG
GGAAGGCTGGCCCAACTCACCTTATGGGGTGTCCAAGTTGGGGGTCACAGTCTTATCGAGGATCCTGGCC
AGGCGTCTGGATGAGAAGAGGAAAGCTGACAGGATTCTGGTGAATGCGTGCTGCCCAGGACCAGTGAAGA
CAGACATGGATGGGAAAGACAGCATCAGGACTGTGGAGGAGGGGGCTGAGACCCCTGTCTACTTGGCCCT
CTTGCCTCCAGATGCCACTGAGCCACAAGGCCAGTTGGTCCATGACAAAGTTGTGCAAAACTGGTAGAAC
CCAGCTTTCTTGTACAAAGTGGTTGATCTAGAGGGCCCGCGGTTCGAAGGTAAGCCTATCCCTAACCCTC
TCCTCGGTCTCGATTCTACGCGTACCGGTTAGTAATGAGTTTAAACGGGGGAGGCTAACTGAAACACGGA
AGGAGACAATACCGGAAGGAACCCGCGCTATGACGGCAATAAAAAGACAGAATAAAACGCACGGGTGTTG
GGTCGTTTGTTCATAAACGCGGGGTTCGGTCCCAGGGCTGGCACTCTGTCGATACCCCACCGAGACCCCA
TTGGGGCCAATACGCCCGCGTTTCTTCCTTTTCCCCACCCCACCCCCCAAGTTCGGGTGAAGGCCCAGGG
CTCGCAGCCAACGTCGGGGCGGCAGGCCCTGCCATAGCAGATCTGCGCAGCTGGGGCTCTAGGGGGTATC
CCC
[124 nt withheld, positions 1964-2087]
C
[91 nt withheld, positions 2089-2179]
A
[49 nt withheld, positions 2181-2229]
CCTTTGACGTTGGAGTCCACGTTCTTT
[37 nt withheld, positions 2257-2293]
ACCCTATCTCGGTCTATTCTTTTGATTTATAAGGGATTTTGCCGATTTCGGCCTATTGGTTAAAAAATGA
GCTGATTTAACAAAAATTTAACGCGAATTATCCTCGAGCTACCGGGTAGGGGAGGCGCTTTTCCCAAGGC
AGTCTGGAGCATGCGCTTTAGCAGCCCCGCTGGGCACTTGGCGCTACACAAGTGGCCTCTGGCCTCGCAC
ACATTCCACATCCACCGGTAGGCGCCAACCGGCTCCGTTCTTTGGTGGCCCCTTCGCGCCACCTTCTACT
CCTCCCCTAGTCAGGAAGTTCCCCCCCGCCCCGCAGCTCGCGTCGTGCAGGACGTGACAAATGGAAGTAG
CACGTCTCACTAGTCTCGTGCAGATGGACAGCACCGCTGAGCAATGGAAGCGGGTAGGCCTTTGGGGCAG
CGGCCAATAGCAGCTTTGCTCCTTCGCTTTCTGGGCTCAGAGGCTGGGAAGGGGTGGGTCCGGGGGCGGG
CTCAGGGGCGGGGCGGGCGCCCGAAGGTCCTCCGGAGGCCCGGCATTCTGCACGCTTCAAAAGCGCACGT
CTGCCGCGCTGTTCTCCTCTTCCTCATCTCCGGGCCTTTCGACTCTAGACACGTGTTGACAATTAATCAT
CGGCATAGTATATCGGCATAGTATAATACGACAAGGTGAGGAACTAAACCATGGTGAGCAAGGGCGAGGA
GCTGTTCACCGGGGTGGTGCCCATCCTGGTCGAGCTGGACGGCGACGTAAACGGCCACAAGTTCAGCGTG
TCCGGCGAGGGCGAGGGCGATGCCACCTACGGCAAGCTGACCCTGAAGTTCATCTGCACCACCGGCAAGC
TGCCCGTGCCCTGGCCCACCCTCGTGACCACCTTCACCTACGGCGTGCAGTGCTTCGCCCGCTACCCCGA
CCACATGAAGCAGCACGACTTCTTCAAGTCCGCCATGCCCGAAGGCTACGTCCAGGAGCGCACCATCTTC
TTCAAGGACGACGGCAACTACAAGACCCGCGCCGAGGTGAAGTTCGAGGGCGACACCCTGGTGAACCGCA
TCGAGCTGAAGGGCATCGACTTCAAGGAGGACGGCAACATCCTGGGGCACAAGCTGGAGTACAACTACAA
CAGCCACAAGGTCTATATCACCGCCGACAAGCAGAAGAACGGCATCAAGGTGAACTTCAAGACCCGCCAC
AACATCGAGGACGGCAGCGTGCAGCTCGCCGACCACTACCAGCAGAACACCCCCATCGGCGACGGCCCCG
TGCTGCTGCCCGACAACCACTACCTGAGCACCCAGTCCGCCCTGAGCAAAGACCCCAACGAGAAGCGCGA
TCACATGGTCCTGCTGGAGTTCGTGACCGCCGCCGGGATCACTCTCGGCATGGACGAGCTGTACAAGGCC
AAGCCTTTGTCTCAAGAAGAATCCACCCTCATTGAAAGAGCAACGGCTACAATCAACAGCATCCCCATCT
CTGAAGACTACAGCGTCGCCAGCGCAGCTCTCTCTAGCGACGGCCGCATCTTCACTGGTGTCAATGTATA
TCATTTTACTGGGGGACCTTGTGCAGAACTCGTGGTGCTGGGCACTGCTGCTGCTGCGGCAGCTGGCAAC
CTGACTTGTATCGTCGCGATCGGAAATGAGAACAGGGGCATCTTGAGCCCCTGCGGACGGTGCCGACAGG
TGCTTCTCGATCTGCATCCTGGGATCAAAGCCATAGTGAAGGACAGTGATGGACAGCCGACGGCAGTTGG
GATTCGTGAATTGCTGCCCTCTGGTTATGTGTGGGAGGGCTAAGCACTTCGTGGCCGAGGAGCAGGACTG
ACACGTGCTACGAGATTTCGATTCCACCGCCGCCTTCTATGAAAGGTTGGGCTTCGGAATCGTTTTCCGG
GACGCCGGCTGGATGATCCTCCAGCGCGGGGATCTCATGCTGGAGTTCTTCGCCCACCCCAACTTGTTTA
TTGCAGCTTATAATGGTTACAAATAAAGCAATAGCATCACAAATTTCACAAATAAAGCATTTTTTTCACT
GCATTCTAGTTGTGGTTTGTCCAAACTCATCAATGTATCTTATCATGTCTGTATACCGTCGACCTCTAGC
TAGAGCTTGGCGTAATCATGGTCATAGCTGTTTCCTGTGTGAAATTGTTATCCGCTCACAATTCCACACA
ACATACGAGCCGGAAGCATAAAGTGTAAAGCCTGGGGTGCCTAATGAGTGAGCTAACTCACATTAATTGC
GTTGCGCTCACTGCCCGCTTTCCAGTCGGGAAACCTGTCGTGCCAGCTGCATTAATGAATCGGCCAACGC
GCGGGGAGAGGCGGTTTGCGTATTGGGCGCTCTTCCGCTTCCTCGCTCACTGACTCGCTGCGCTCGGTCG
TTCGGCTGCGGCGAGCGGTATCAGCTCACTCAAAGGCGGTAATACGGTTATCCACAGAATCAGGGGATAA
CGCAGGAAAGAACATGTGAGCAAAAGGCCAGCAAAAGGCCAGGAACCGTAAAAAGGCCGCGTTGCTGGCG
TTTTTCCATAGGCTCCGCCCCCCTGACGAGCATCACAAAAATCGACGCTCAAGTCAGAGGTGGCGAAACC
CGACAGGACTATAAAGATACCAGGCGTTTCCCCCTGGAAGCTCCCTCGTGCGCTCTCCTGTTCCGACCCT
GCCGCTTACCGGATACCTGTCCGCCTTTCTCCCTTCGGGAAGCGTGGCGCTTTCTCATAGCTCACGCTGT
AGGTATCTCAGTTCGGTGTAGGTCGTTCGCTCCAAGCTGGGCTGTGTGCACGAACCCCCCGTTCAGCCCG
ACCGCTGCGCCTTATCCGGTAACTATCGTCTTGAGTCCAACCCGGTAAGACACGACTTATCGCCACTGGC
AGCAGCCACTGGTAACAGGATTAGCAGAGCGAGGTATGTAGGCGGTGCTACAGAGTTCTTGAAGTGGTGG
CCTAACTACGGCTACACTAGAAGAACAGTATTTGGTATCTGCGCTCTGCTGAAGCCAGTTACCTTCGGAA
AAAGAGTTGGTAGCTCTTGATCCGGCAAACAAACCACCGCTGGTAGCGGTGGTTTTTTTGTTTGCAAGCA
GCAGATTACGCGCAGAAAAAAAGGATCTCAAGAAGATCCTTTGATCTTTTCTACGGGGTCTGACGCTCAG
TGGAACGAAAACTCACGTTAAGGGATTTTGGTCATGAGATTATCAAAAAGGATCTTCACCTAGATCCTTT
TAAATTAAAAATGAAGTTTTAAATCAATCTAAAGTATATATGAGTAAACTTGGTCTGACAGTTACCAATG
CTTAATCAGTGAGGCACCTATCTCAGCGATCTGTCTATTTCGTTCATCCATAGTTGCCTGACTCCCCGTC
GTGTAGATAACTACGATACGGGAGGGCTTACCATCTGGCCCCAGTGCTGCAATGATACCGCGAGACCCAC
GCTCACCGGCTCCAGATTTATCAGCAATAAACCAGCCAGCCGGAAGGGCCGAGCGCAGAAGTGGTCCTGC
AACTTTATCCGCCTCCATCCAGTCTATTAATTGTTGCCGGGAAGCTAGAGTAAGTAGTTCGCCAGTTAAT
AGTTTGCGCAACGTTGTTGCCATTGCTACAGGCATCGTGGTGTCACGCTCGTCGTTTGGTATGGCTTCAT
TCAGCTTCGGTTCCCAACGATCAAGGCGAGTTACATGATCCCCCATGTTGTGCAAAAAAGCGGTTAGCTC
CTTCGGTCCTCCGATCGTTGTCAGAAGTAAGTTGGCCGCAGTGTTATCACTCATGGTTATGGCAGCACTG
CATAATTCTCTTACTGTCATGCCATCCGTAAGATGCTTTTCTGTGACTGGTGAGTACTCAACCAAGTCAT
TCTGAGAATAGTGTATGCGGCGACCGAGTTGCTCTTGCCCGGCGTCAATACGGGATAATACCGCGCCACA
TAGCAGAACTTTAAAAGTGCTCATCATTGGAAAACGTTCTTCGGGGCGAAAACTCTCAAGGATCTTACCG
CTGTTGAGATCCAGTTCGATGTAACCCACTCGTGCACCCAACTGATCTTCAGCATCTTTTACTTTCACCA
GCGTTTCTGGGTGAGCAAAAACAGGAAGGCAAAATGCCGCAAAAAAGGGAATAAGGGCGACACGGAAATG
TTGAATACTCATACTCTTCCTTTTTCAATATTATTGAAGCATTTATCAGGGTTATTGTCTCATGAGCGGA
TACATATTTGAATGTATTTAGAAAAATAAACAAATAGGGGTTCCGCGCACATTTCCCCGAAAAGTGCCAC
CTGACGTCGACGGATCGGGAGATCTCCCGATCCCCTATGGTGCACTCTCAGTACAATCTGCTCTGATGCC
GCATAGTTAAGCCAGTATCTGCTCCCTGCTTGTGTGTTGGAGGTCGCTGAGTAGTGCGCGAGCAAAATTT
AAGCTACAACAAGGCAAGGCTTGACCGACAATTGCATGAAGAATCTGCTTAGGGTTAGGCGTTTTGCGCT
GCTTCGCGATGTACGGGCCAGATATACGCGTT
Features (pLannotate 1.2.2; 26 found; start..end, strand, type, name):
      1..380     +  enhancer       CMV enhancer: human cytomegalovirus immediate early enhancer
    381..584     +  promoter       CMV promoter: human cytomegalovirus (CMV) immediate early promoter
    580..613     +  LTR            5' LTR (truncated) (fragment): truncated 5' long terminal repeat (LTR) from HIV-1
    629..647     +  promoter       T7 promoter: promoter for bacteriophage T7 RNA polymerase
    678..698     +  protein_bind   attB1: mutant version of attB; core recombination site for the Gateway® BP reaction BP Clonase™
    704..1534    +  CDS            CBR3: CBR3_HUMAN - Experimental evidence at protein level: Swiss-Prot protein existence level 1. Has low NADPH-dependent oxidoreductase activity towards 4- benzoylpyridine and menadione (in vitro). From Homo sapiens (Human).
   1539..1563    -  protein_bind   attB2: mutant version of attB; recombination site for the Gateway® BP reaction BP Clonase™
   1589..1630    +  CDS            V5 tag: epitope tag from simian virus 5
   1714..1762    +  polyA_signal   HSV TK poly(A) signal: herpes simplex virus thymidine kinase polyadenylation signal (Cole and Stacy, 1985)
   1853..1869    -  polyA_signal   bGH poly(A) signal (fragment): bovine growth hormone polyadenylation signal
   1964..2392    +  rep_origin     f1 ori (sequence partly withheld): f1 bacteriophage origin of replication; arrow indicates direction of (+) strand synthesis
   2407..2894    +  promoter       PGK promoter: mouse phosphoglycerate kinase 1 promoter
   2908..2955    +  promoter       EM7 promoter: synthetic bacterial promoter&nbsp
   2974..3690    +  CDS            Emerald: Emerald is a basic (constitutively fluorescent) green fluorescent protein published in 1998, derived from Aequorea victoria. It is reported to be a very rapidly-maturing weak dimer.
   3690..4086    +  CDS            BSD (fragment): blasticidin S deaminase; Aspergillus terreus BSD; confers resistance to blasticidin
   4087..4114    +  CDS            BleoR (fragment): antibiotic-binding protein; Sh ble from Streptoalloteichus hindustanus; confers resistance to bleomycin, phleomycin, and Zeocin™
   4124..4249    +  CDS            ble (fragment): BLE_KLEPN - Experimental evidence at protein level: Swiss-Prot protein existence level 1. Binding protein with a strong affinity to the bleomycin family of antibiotics. Binds to CL990; an antimitotic-antibiotic compound. From Klebsiella pneumoniae.
   4244..4365    +  polyA_signal   SV40 poly(A) signal: SV40 polyadenylation signal
   4438..4454    -  protein_bind   lac operator: The lac repressor binds to the lac operator to inhibit transcription in E. coli. This inhibition can be relieved by adding lactose or isopropyl-β-D-thiogalactopyranoside (IPTG). lac repressor encoded by lacI
   4462..4492    -  promoter       lac promoter: promoter for the E. coli lac operon
   4507..4528    -  protein_bind   CAP binding site: CAP binding activates transcription in the presence of cAMP. E. coli catabolite activator protein
   4541..4633    -  CDS            lacI (fragment): lac repressor; lacI; The lac repressor binds to the lac operator to inhibit transcription in E. coli. This inhibition can be relieved by adding lactose or isopropyl-β-D-thiogalactopyranoside (IPTG).
   4816..5404    -  rep_origin     ori: high-copy-number ColE1/pMB1/pBR322/pUC origin of replication
   5575..6435    -  CDS            AmpR: β-lactamase; bla; confers resistance to ampicillin, carbenicillin, and related antibiotics
   6436..6540    -  promoter       AmpR promoter: bla
   6599..6651    -  misc_feature   bom (fragment): basis of mobility region from pBR322
