[The description below was written by a language model from this plasmid's Addgene catalogue record and pLannotate feature annotations shown in this document.]
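Description:
CBR3_pcDNA6.2/EmGFP-Bsd is a mammalian expression plasmid built by Gateway recombination of the human CBR3 (carbonyl reductase 3, also called SDR21C2) coding sequence into the Invitrogen pcDNA6.2/EmGFP-Bsd/V5-DEST destination vector. The sequenced plasmid is about 6.8 kb. It is maintained in E. coli at high copy through a ColE1/pUC-type origin and selected with ampicillin via the β-lactamase gene. An f1 origin is also present.

The CBR3 open reading frame (about 830 bp) sits between attB1 and attB2 recombination sites downstream of the CMV immediate early enhancer and promoter. A T7 promoter lies just upstream and also serves as a sequencing primer site. A V5 epitope tag follows attB2, and the transcription unit ends in an HSV thymidine kinase polyadenylation signal. The record does not state whether the insert retains its stop codon, so it is not clear whether the V5 tag is translated as a C-terminal fusion.

A second, independent cassette uses the mouse PGK promoter, together with the bacterial EM7 promoter, to drive Emerald GFP fused in frame to blasticidin S deaminase, terminated by an SV40 poly(A) signal. This fusion allows transfected cells to be identified by green fluorescence and selected with blasticidin without tagging CBR3 itself. Several short annotated fragments (a truncated HIV LTR, bGH poly(A), bleomycin-resistance and lacI pieces) appear to be backbone remnants or partial matches rather than functional elements.

The plasmid belongs to a set made for an overexpression screen of chromosome 21 genes, aimed at finding modulators of Sonic hedgehog signaling relevant to Down syndrome.
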