Addgene plasmid #176961: CBR3_pcDNA6.2/EmGFP-Bsd
Purpose: Mammalian expression vector encoding CBR3 and EmGFP-Bsd
Depositing lab: Roger Reeves. Depositing organization: Johns Hopkins University and School of Medicine. Publication: Overexpression screen of chromosome 21 genes reveals modulators of Sonic hedgehog signaling relevant to Down syndrome. Moyer AJ, Fernandez FX, Li Y, Klinedinst DK, Florea LD, Kazuki Y, Oshimura M, Reeves RH. Dis Model Mech. 2023 Apr 1;16(4):dmm049712. doi: 10.1242/dmm.049712. Epub 2023 Apr 13. PubMed 36995257.
Backbone
  Vector backbone: pcDNA6.2/EmGFP-Bsd/V5-DEST
  Backbone manufacturer: Invitrogen (V36620)
  Backbone size w/o insert (bp): 5983
  Vector type: Mammalian Expression
  Selectable markers: EmGFP fused to Blasticidin (bsd)-resistance marker
Growth in bacteria
  Bacterial resistance: Ampicillin, 100 μg/mL
  Growth temperature: 37°C
  Growth strain: DH5alpha
  Copy number: High Copy
Gene/Insert
  Gene/Insert name: CBR3 (alt names: SDR21C2; HEL-S-25)
  Species: H. sapiens (human)
  Insert size (bp): 834
  Entrez Gene: CBR3 (a.k.a. HEL-S-25, SDR21C2, hCBR3)
  Promoter: CMV
  Cloning method: Gateway Cloning
  Sequencing primers: 5′ T7; 3′ V5 reverse
Resource information
  A portion of this plasmid was derived from a plasmid made by: Derived from Addgene #53838
Terms and licenses: Academic/Nonprofit Terms; Industry Terms: Not Available to Industry
Depositor comments: CBR3 (NM_001236) expressed under the control of CMV promoter and EmGFP-Bsd under the control of PGK
How to cite: CBR3_pcDNA6.2/EmGFP-Bsd was a gift from Roger Reeves (Addgene plasmid # 176961 ; http://n2t.net/addgene:176961 ; RRID:Addgene_176961)
